>Addgene plasmid #71211 | pJBL001 | depositor full sequence | sequence record 135878 | pJBL001 sequence 2558 bps
GAATTCTAAAGATCCTAACTCGAGTAATGAGAAGCTTGGGCCCGAACAAAAACTCATCTCAGAAGAGGAT
CTGAATAGCGCCGTCGACCATCATCATCATCATCATTGAGTTTAAACGGTCTCCAGCTTGGCTGTTTTGG
CGGATGAGAGAAGATTTTCAGCCTGATACAGATTAAATCAGAACGCAGAAGCGGTCTGATAAAACAGAAT
TTGCCTGGCGGCAGTAGCGCGGTGGTCCCACCTGACCCCATGCCGAACTCAGAAGTGAAACGCCGTAGCG
CCGATGGTAGTGTGGGGTCTCCCCATGCGAGAGTAGGGAACTGCCAGGCATCAAATAAAACGAAAGGCTC
AGTCGAAAGACTGGGCCTTTCGTTTTATCTGTTGTTTGTCGGTGAACTAATTTCTAGACTGCAGTTGATC
GGGCACGTAAGAGGTTCCAACTTTCACCATAATGAAATAAGATCACTACCGGGCGTATTTTTTGAGTTAT
CGAGATTTTCAGGAGCTAAGGAAGCTAAAATGGAGAAAAAAATCACTGGATATACCACCGTTGATATATC
CCAATGGCATCGTAAAGAACATTTTGAGGCATTTCAGTCAGTTGCTCAATGTACCTATAACCAGACCGTT
CAGCTGGATATTACGGCCTTTTTAAAGACCGTAAAGAAAAATAAGCACAAGTTTTATCCGGCCTTTATTC
ACATTCTTGCCCGCCTGATGAATGCTCATCCGGAATTTCGTATGGCAATGAAAGACGGTGAGCTGGTGAT
ATGGGATAGTGTTCACCCTTGTTACACCGTTTTCCATGAGCAAACTGAAACGTTTTCATCGCTCTGGAGT
GAATACCACGACGATTTCCGGCAGTTTCTACACATATATTCGCAAGATGTGGCGTGTTACGGTGAAAACC
TGGCCTATTTCCCTAAAGGGTTTATTGAGAATATGTTTTTCGTCTCAGCCAATCCCTGGGTGAGTTTCAC
CAGTTTTGATTTAAACGTGGCCAATATGGACAACTTCTTCGCCCCCGTTTTCACCATGGGCAAATATTAT
ACGCAAGGCGACAAGGTGCTGATGCCGCTGGCGATTCAGGTTCATCATGCCGTTTGTGATGGCTTCCATG
TCGGCAGAATGCTTAATGAATTACAACAGTACTGCGATGAGTGGCAGGGCGGGGCGTAATTTGATATCGA
GCTCGCTTGGACTCCTGTTGATAGATCCAGTAATGACCTCAGAACTCCATCTGGATTTGTTCAGAACGCT
CGGTTGCCGCCGGGCGTTTTTTATTGGTGAGAATCCAAGCCTCCGATCAACGTCTCATTTTCGCCAAAAG
TTGGCCCAGGGCTTCCCGGTATCAACAGGGACACCAGGATTTATTTATTCTGCGAAGTGATCTTCCGTCA
CAGGTATTTATTCGGCGCAAAGTGCGTCGGGTGATGCTGCCAACTTACTGATTTAGTGTATGATGGTGTT
TTTGAGGTGCTCCAGTGGCTTCTGTTTCTATCAGCTGTCCCTCCTGTTCAGCTACTGACGGGGTGGTGCG
TAACGGCAAAAGCACCGCCGGACATCAGCGCTAGCGGAGTGTATACTGGCTTACTATGTTGGCACTGATG
AGGGTGTCAGTGAAGTGCTTCATGTGGCAGGAGAAAAAAGGCTGCACCGGTGCGTCAGCAGAATATGTGA
TACAGGATATATTCCGCTTCCTCGCTCACTGACTCGCTACGCTCGGTCGTTCGACTGCGGCGAGCGGAAA
TGGCTTACGAACGGGGCGGAGATTTCCTGGAAGATGCCAGGAAGATACTTAACAGGGAAGTGAGAGGGCC
GCGGCAAAGCCGTTTTTCCATAGGCTCCGCCCCCCTGACAAGCATCACGAAATCTGACGCTCAAATCAGT
GGTGGCGAAACCCGACAGGACTATAAAGATACCAGGCGTTTCCCCCTGGCGGCTCCCTCGTGCGCTCTCC
TGTTCCTGCCTTTCGGTTTACCGGTGTCATTCCGCTGTTATGGCCGCGTTTGTCTCATTCCACGCCTGAC
ACTCAGTTCCGGGTAGGCAGTTCGCTCCAAGCTGGACTGTATGCACGAACCCCCCGTTCAGTCCGACCGC
TGCGCCTTATCCGGTAACTATCGTCTTGAGTCCAACCCGGAAAGACATGCAAAAGCACCACTGGCAGCAG
CCACTGGTAATTGATTTAGAGGAGTTAGTCTTGAAGTCATGCGCCGGTTAAGGCTAAACTGAAAGGACAA
GTTTTGGTGACTGCGCTCCTCCAAGCCAGTTACCTCGGTTCAAAGAGTTGGTAGCTCAGAGAACCTTCGA
AAAACCGCCCTGCAAGGCGGTTTTTTCGTTTTCAGAGCAAGAGATTACGCGCAGACCAAAACGATCTCAA
GAAGATCATCTTATTAATCAGATAAAATATTTCTAGATTTCAGTGCAATTTATCTCTTCAAATGTAGCAC
CTGAAGTCAGCCCCATACGATATAAGTTGTAATTCTCATGTTTGACAGCTTATCATCGATAAGCTTCCGA
TGGCGCGCCGAGAGGCTTTACACTTTATGCTTCCGGCT
Features (pLannotate 1.2.2; 11 found; start..end, strand, type, name):
     89..106     +  CDS            capTEV™ (fragment): composite tag for in vivo biotinylation, TEV protease cleavage, and 6xHis tagging
    213..328     +  ncRNA          5S rRNA: Accession: RF00001 - 5S ribosomal RNA
    332..378     +  terminator     rrnB T1 terminator: transcription terminator T1 from the E. coli rrnB gene
    422..519     +  promoter       cat promoter: promoter of the E. coli cat gene encoding chloramphenicol acetyltransferase
    520..1176    +  CDS            cat: CAT_ECOLX - Experimental evidence at protein level: Swiss-Prot protein existence level 1. This enzyme is an effector of chloramphenicol resistance in bacteria. From Escherichia coli. This protein is used as a marker in many commonly used cloning vectors, such as pACYC184.
   1200..1294    +  terminator     lambda t0 terminator: transcription terminator from phage lambda
   1430..1573    +  mobile_element IS1 (fragment): prokaryotic transposable element IS1
   1692..1747    -  rep_origin     RSF ori (fragment): Plasmids containing the RSF 1030 origin of replication can be propagated in E. coli cells that contain additional plasmids with compatible origins.
   1835..2380    -  rep_origin     p15A ori: Plasmids containing the medium-copy-number p15A origin of replication can be propagated in E. coli cells that contain a second plasmid with the ColE1 origin.
   2492..2516    +  promoter       tet promoter (fragment): E. coli promoter for tetracycline efflux protein gene
   2537..2558    +  promoter       lac UV5 promoter (fragment): E. coli lac promoter with an "up" mutation
