[The description below was written by a language model from this plasmid's Addgene catalogue record and pLannotate feature annotations shown in this document.]
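Description:
pJBL001 is a small (about 2.6 kb) custom bacterial plasmid deposited as an empty backbone and described as the "sense control plasmid" for a synthetic biology system. It replicates in E. coli from a p15A origin. This origin gives a low-to-medium copy number (the catalogue lists the plasmid as low copy) and is compatible with ColE1-type plasmids, so the plasmid can be co-maintained with a second construct in the same cell. Selection is by chloramphenicol resistance, provided by the cat gene under its native promoter and followed by the phage lambda t0 terminator.

The plasmid carries no annotated payload, which fits its listing as an empty backbone. The remaining clear element is a block derived from the E. coli rrnB operon, made up of 5S rRNA sequence and the rrnB T1 terminator. Such a block usually serves to end transcription from an upstream expression site. Several other hits are only short fragments: pieces resembling the tet and lac UV5 promoters near the end of the sequence, an 18 nt match to a tag coding sequence, an IS1 remnant and a small RSF origin-like stretch. These are probably backbone remnants or chance partial matches rather than functional parts. The record does not state which promoter, if any, drives expression at the cloning position.

Going by its stated purpose, the plasmid most likely serves as a negative control that stands in for a sense (target) plasmid lacking the regulated target or reporter. The record gives no further detail on how it is used.
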