Addgene plasmid #71211: pJBL001
Purpose: (Empty Backbone) Sense Control Plasmid
Depositing lab: Julius Lucks. Depositing organization: Cornell University. Publication: Creating small transcription activating RNAs. Chappell J, Takahashi MK, Lucks JB. Nat Chem Biol. 2015 Mar;11(3):214-20. doi: 10.1038/nchembio.1737. Epub 2015 Feb 2. PubMed 25643173.
Backbone
  Vector backbone: Custom
  Backbone manufacturer: N/A
  Vector type: Bacterial Expression, Synthetic Biology
Growth in bacteria
  Bacterial resistance: Chloramphenicol, 25 μg/mL
  Growth temperature: 37°C
  Growth strain: NEB Stable
  Copy number: Low Copy
Terms and licenses: Academic/Nonprofit Terms; Industry Terms: Not Available to Industry
How to cite: pJBL001 was a gift from Julius Lucks (Addgene plasmid # 71211 ; http://n2t.net/addgene:71211 ; RRID:Addgene_71211)
