>Addgene plasmid #71211 | pJBL001 | addgene partial sequence | sequence record 135876 | CAT-F 5'-GTTTGTGATGGCTTCCATGTC-3'
CAACAGTACTGCGATGAGTGGCAGGGCGGGGCGTAATTTGATATCGAGCTCGCTTGGACTCCTGTTGATA
GATCCAGTAATGACCTCAGAACTCCATCTGGATTTGTTCAGAACGCTCGGTTGCCGCCGGGCGTTTTTTA
TTGGTGAGAATCCAAGCCTCCGATCAACGTCTCATTTTCGCCAAAAGTTGGCCCAGGGCTTCCCGGTATC
AACAGGGACACCAGGATTTATTTATTCTGCGAAGTGATCTTCCGTCACAGGTATTTATTCGGCGCAAAGT
GCGTCGGGTGATGCTGCCAACTTACTGATTTAGTGTATGATGGTGTTTTTGAGGTGCTCCAGTGGCTTCT
GTTTCTATCAGCTGTCCCTCCTGTTCAGCTACTGACGGGGTGGTGCGTAACGGCAAAAGCACCGCCGGAC
ATCAGCGCTAGCGGAGTGTATACTGGCTTACTATGTTGGCACTGATGAGGGTGTCAGTGAAGTGCTTCAT
GTGGCAGGAGAAAAAAGGCTGCACCGGTGCGTCAGCAGAATATGTGATACAGGATATATTCCGCTTCCTC
GCTCACTGACTCGCTACGCTCGGTCGTTCGACTGCGGCGAGCGGAAATGGCTTACGAACGGGGCGGAGAT
TTCCTGGAAGATGCCAGGAAGATACTTAACAGGGAAGTGAGAGGGCCGCGGCAAAGCCGTTTTTCCATAG
GCTCCGCCCCCCTGACAAGCATCACGAAATCTGACGCTCAAATCAGTGGTGGCGAAACCCGACAGGACTA
TAAAGATACCAGGCGTTTCCCCCTGGCGGCTCCCTCGTGCGCTCTCCTGTTCCTGCCTTTCGGTTTACCG
GTGTCATTCCGCTGTTATGGCCGCGTTTGTCTCATTCCACGCCTGACACTCAGTTCCGGGTAGGCAGTTC
GCTCCAAGCTGGACTGTATGCACGAACCCCC
