>Addgene plasmid #71211 | pJBL001 | addgene partial sequence | sequence record 135877 | CAT-R 5'-GCAACTGACTGAAATGCCTC-3'
CCATTGGGATATATCAACGGTGGTATATCCAGTGATTTTTTTCTCCATTTTAGCTTCCTTAGCTCCTGAA
AATCTCGATAACTCAAAAAATACGCCCGGTAGTGATCTTATTTCATTATGGTGAAAGTTGGAACCTCTTA
CGTGCCCGATCAACTGCAGTCTAGAAATTAGTTCACCGACAAACAACAGATAAAACGAAAGGCCCAGTCT
TTCGACTGAGCCTTTCGTTTTATTTGATGCCTGGCAGTTCCCTACTCTCGCATGGGGAGACCCCACACTA
CCATCGGCGCTACGGCGTTTCACTTCTGAGTTCGGCATGGGGTCAGGTGGGACCACCGCGCTACTGCCGC
CAGGCAAATTCTGTTTTATCAGACCGCTTCTGCGTTCTGATTTAATCTGTATCAGGCTGAAAATCTTCTC
TCATCCGCCAAAACAGCCAAGCTGGAGACCGTTTAAACTCAATGATGATGATGATGATGGTCGACGGCGC
TATTCAGATCCTCTTCTGAGATGAGTTTTTGTTCGGGCCCAAGCTTCTCATTACTCGAGTTAGGATCTTT
AGAATTCAGCCGGAAGCATAAAGTGTAAAGCCTCTCGGCGCGCCATCGGAAGCTTATCGATGATAAGCTG
TCAAACATGAGAATTACAACTTATATCGTATGGGGCTGACTTCAGGTGCTACATTTGAAGAGATAAATTG
CACTGAAATCTAGAAATATTTTATCTGATTAATAAGATGATCTTCTTGAGATCGTTTTGGTCTGCGCGTA
ATCTCTTGCTCTGAAAACGAAAAAACCGCCTTGCAGGGCGGTTTTTCGAAGGTTCTCTGAGCTACCAACT
CTTTGAACCGAGGTAACTGGCTTGGAGGAGCGCAGTCACCAAAACTTGTCCTTTCAGTTTAGCCTTAACC
GGCGCATGACTTCAAGACTAACTCCTCTAAATCAATTACCAGTGGCTGCTGCCAGTGGTGCTTTTGCATG
TCTTTCCGGGTTGGACTCAAGACGATAGTTACCGGATAAGGCGCAGCGGTCGGACTGAAC
